Addgene plasmid #37888: MSCV-C 5E6
Depositing lab: Karl Munger. Depositing organization: Brigham and Women's Hospital. Publication: Interpreting cancer genomes using systematic host network perturbations by tumour virus proteins. Rozenblatt-Rosen O, Deo RC, Padi M, Adelmant G, Calderwood MA, Rolland T, Grace M, Dricot A, Askenazi M, Tavares M, Pevzner SJ, Abderazzaq F, Byrdsong D, Carvunis AR, Chen AA, Cheng J, Correll M, Duarte M, Fan C, Feltkamp MC, Ficarro SB, Franchi R, Garg BK, Gulbahce N, Hao T, Holthaus AM, James R, Korkhin A, Litovchick L, Mar JC, Pak TR, Rabello S, Rubio R, Shen Y, Singh S, Spangle JM, Tasan M, Wanamaker S, Webber JT, Roecklein-Canfield J, Johannsen E, Barabasi AL, Beroukhim R, Kieff E, Cusick ME, Hill DE, Munger K, Marto JA, Quackenbush J, Roth FP, DeCaprio JA, Vidal M. Nature. 2012 Jul 26;487(7408):491-5. 10.1038/nature11288 PubMed 22810586.
Backbone
  Vector backbone: MSCV-C FLAGHA
  Backbone size w/o insert (bp): 8162
  Total vector size (bp): 7142
  Vector type: Mammalian Expression, Retroviral
  Selectable markers: Puromycin
Growth in bacteria
  Bacterial resistance: Ampicillin, 100 μg/mL
  Growth temperature: 37°C
  Growth strain: DH5alpha
  Copy number: Low Copy
Gene/Insert
  Gene/Insert name: HPV 5 E6 (alt names: E6; HpV5gp1)
  Species: HPV
  Insert size (bp): 480
  GenBank ID: NP_041365.1
  Entrez Gene: E6 (a.k.a. HpV5gp1)
  Promoter: PKG
  Tag / fusion protein: Flag (C terminal on backbone); HA (C terminal on backbone)
  Cloning method: Gateway Cloning
  Sequencing primers: 5′ LXSN 5'; 3′ MSCV-C seq. rev.
Resource information
  A portion of this plasmid was derived from a plasmid made by: H. Pfister lab
Terms and licenses: Academic/Nonprofit Terms; Industry Terms: Not Available to Industry
How to cite: MSCV-C 5E6 was a gift from Karl Munger (Addgene plasmid # 37888 ; http://n2t.net/addgene:37888 ; RRID:Addgene_37888)
