[The description below was written by a language model from this plasmid's Addgene catalogue record.]
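Description:
MSCV-C 5E6 is a retroviral mammalian expression plasmid built on the MSCV-C FLAGHA backbone, a murine stem cell virus-type vector adapted for Gateway recombination cloning. It is propagated in E. coli under ampicillin selection and is recorded as low copy. Transduced or transfected mammalian cells are selected with puromycin. As a retroviral vector, it is intended to be packaged into viral particles in a suitable packaging cell line, so that the expression cassette can be stably integrated into target cells. No feature table accompanies the record, so the LTRs, packaging signal and bacterial origin are not itemised.

The insert is the E6 open reading frame of human papillomavirus type 5, a cutaneous HPV type, of about 480 bp. It was introduced by Gateway cloning so that it is fused at its C terminus to the FLAG and HA epitope tags supplied by the backbone. The tandem tag allows detection and sequential affinity purification of E6 and its associated host proteins. The record lists the promoter as "PKG", probably meaning PGK. In MSCV-type vectors the PGK promoter usually drives the puromycin resistance gene while the viral LTR drives the insert, but the record does not specify this arrangement. The recorded total size (7142 bp) is smaller than the empty backbone size (8162 bp), which is consistent with the Gateway cassette being replaced by the shorter insert.

The plasmid comes from a systematic study of how tumour virus proteins perturb host cell networks. It is suited to stable expression of tagged HPV5 E6 for interaction proteomics and related functional analyses.
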