>Addgene plasmid #37888 | MSCV-C 5E6 | depositor partial sequence | sequence record 47552 | Tag and insert
TAGTTAAGCTATCAACAAGTTTGTACAAAAAAGTTGGCATGGCTGAGGGAGCCGAACACCAACAGAAACT
GACAGAAAAAGATAAGGCAGAATTACCTTTAAGTATTAGAGACTTAGCTGAAGCCTTAGGCATCCCTGTG
ATTGATTGTTTAATACCTTGCAATTTCTGTGGCAACTTTCTAAATTATTTGGAAGCTTGTGAATTCGACT
ACAAAAGGCTTAGTCTAATTTGGAAAGATTATTGTGTGTTTGCGTGCTGTCGCGTATGCTGTGGCGCCAC
TGCAACTTATGAATTTAACCAATTTTATGAGCAGACAGTGTTAGGAAGAGATATTGAATTAGCTTCAGGA
CTTTCAATATTTGATATTGATATCAGGTGTCAAACTTGCTTAGCATTTCTTGACATTATAGAAAAGTTAG
ATTGCTGTGGCAGAGGCCTTCCCTTTCATAAGGTGAGGAACGCCTGGAAGGGAATCTGTAGGCAGTGTAA
GCATTTTTATCATGATTGGTCAACTTTCTTGTACAAAGTGGTTGATCTAGAGGGCCCGCGGTTCGAACTC
GAGGACTACAAGGACGACGATGACAAGTCGGCCGCTGGAGGATACCCCTACGACGTGCCCGACTACGCCT
AGAATTCTACCGGGTAGGG
