>Addgene plasmid #37888 | MSCV-C 5E6 | addgene partial sequence | sequence record 50304 | MSCV-rev 5'-CAGCGGGGCTGCTAAAGCGCATGC-3'
ATTCTAGGCGTAGTCGGGCACGTCGTAGGGGTATCCTCCAGCGGCCGACTTGTCATCGTCGTCCTTGTAG
TCCTCGAGTTCGAACCGCGGGCCCTCTAGATCAACCACTTTGTACAAGAAAGTTGACCAATCATGATAAA
AATGCTTACACTGCCTACAGATTCCCTTCCAGGCGTTCCTCACCTTATGAAAGGGAAGGCCTCTGCCACA
GCAATCTAACTTTTCTATAATGTCAAGAAATGCTAAGCAAGTTTGACACCTGATATCAATATCAAATATT
GAAAGTCCTGAAGCTAATTCAATATCTCTTCCTAACACTGTCTGCTCATAAAATTGGTTAAATTCATAAG
TTGCAGTGGCGCCACAGCATACGCGACAGCACGCAAACACACAATAATCTTTCCAAATTAGACTAAGCCT
TTTGTAGTCGAATTCACAAGCTTCCAAATAATTTAGAAAGTTGCCACAGAAATTGCAAGGTATTAAACAA
TCAATCACAGGGATGCCTAAGGCTTCAGCTAAGTCTCTAATACTTAAAGGTAATTCTGCCTTATCTTTTT
CTGTCAGTTTCTGTTGGTGTTCGGCTCCCTCAGCCATGCCAACTTTTTTG
